Addgene plasmid #244667: CL20_mEGFP_FOidr_115
Purpose: Express mEGFP-tagged intrinsically disordered protein (IDR), FOidr_115, derived from human fusion protein NDRG1_ERG; TMPRSS2_ERG
Depositing lab: Richard Kriwacki. Depositing organization: St. Jude Children's Research Hospital. Publication: Proteome-wide computational analyses reveal links between protein condensate formation and RNA biology. Maiti S, Tripathi S, Baggett DW, Phillips AH, Park CG, Wang J, Wahiduzzaman, Freyaldenhoven WT, Kinger S, Pioso BJ, Bollinger JC, Somjee R, Lang B, Babu MM, Kriwacki RW. Sci Adv. 2025 Dec 5;11(49):eady1420. doi: 10.1126/sciadv.ady1420. Epub 2025 Dec 3. PubMed 41337585.
Backbone
  Vector backbone: CL20
  Vector type: Mammalian Expression
Growth in bacteria
  Bacterial resistance: Ampicillin, 100 μg/mL
  Growth temperature: 37°C
  Growth strain: NEB Stable
  Copy number: High Copy
Gene/Insert
  Gene/Insert name: FOidr_115
  Species: H. sapiens (human)
  Mutation: Unmutated
  Tag / fusion protein: monomeric EGFP (N terminal on insert)
  Cloning method: Restriction Enzyme; 5′ cloning site Unknown (unknown if destroyed)
Terms and licenses: Academic/Nonprofit Terms; Industry Terms: Not Available to Industry
Depositor comments: NDRG1_ERG_51_157; TMPRSS2_ERG_60_166
How to cite: CL20_mEGFP_FOidr_115 was a gift from Richard Kriwacki (Addgene plasmid # 244667 ; http://n2t.net/addgene:244667 ; RRID:Addgene_244667)
