[The description below was written by a language model from this plasmid's Addgene catalogue record and pLannotate feature annotations shown in this document.]
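Description:
CL20_mEGFP_FOidr_115 is a mammalian expression plasmid built on the CL20 backbone, which the feature table shows to be an HIV-1-derived, self-inactivating lentiviral transfer vector, although the catalogue lists it simply as mammalian expression. It is propagated in E. coli as a high-copy plasmid through a ColE1/pUC-type origin and selected with ampicillin via the β-lactamase gene. It is maintained in a recombination-deficient strain, which is common for LTR-containing plasmids. An SV40 origin and SV40 poly(A) signal, together with lac promoter/operator remnants, also sit in the backbone.

The viral cassette begins with a CMV enhancer joined to a truncated 5' LTR, which would drive genomic RNA production in packaging cells. This is followed by the Ψ packaging signal with a gag fragment, the cPPT/CTS, and the Rev response element for Rev-dependent nuclear export. It ends in a U3-deleted 3' LTR followed by a rabbit β-globin poly(A) signal. Between these elements, an internal CMV enhancer/promoter drives a single open reading frame in which monomeric EGFP is fused to the N terminus of FOidr_115. This insert is an unmutated human intrinsically disordered region that annotates as a fragment of the transcriptional regulator ERG. According to the depositor, the segment is shared by the oncogenic fusion proteins NDRG1_ERG (residues 51–157) and TMPRSS2_ERG (residues 60–166). No mammalian drug-selection marker is annotated, so mEGFP fluorescence is the only readout for expressing cells.

The construct is intended for expressing the fluorescently tagged IDR in mammalian cells. The associated publication concerns protein condensate formation and its links to RNA biology, so it is likely used to image the region's localisation and condensate-forming behaviour.
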