Features (pLannotate 1.2.2; 29 found; start..end, strand, type, name):
    199..254     -  polyA_signal   β-globin poly(A) signal: rabbit β-globin polyadenylation signal (Gil and Proudfoot, 1987)
    340..475     -  LTR            3' LTR (ΔU3) (fragment): self-inactivating 3' long terminal repeat (LTR) from HIV-1
    477..545     -  CDS            nef (fragment): NEF_HV1Z2 - Experimental evidence at protein level: Swiss-Prot protein existence level 1. Extracellular Nef protein targets CD4(+) T-lymphocytes for apoptosis by interacting with CXCR4 surface receptors. From Human immunodeficiency virus type 1 group M subtype D (isolate Z2/CDC-Z34) (HIV-1).
    571..891     -  CDS            ERG (fragment): ERG_HUMAN - Experimental evidence at protein level: Swiss-Prot protein existence level 1. Transcriptional regulator. May participate in transcriptional regulation through the recruitment of SETDB1 histone methyltransferase and subsequent modification of local chromatin structure. From Homo sapiens (Human).
    934..1650    -  CDS            mEGFP: mEGFP is a basic (constitutively fluorescent) green fluorescent protein published in 2002, derived from Aequorea victoria. It has moderate acid sensitivity.
   1664..1701    -  misc_feature   MCS (fragment): multiple cloning site
   1700..1716    -  promoter       tight TRE promoter (fragment): Tet-responsive promoter PTight, consisting of seven tet operator sequences followed by the minimal CMV promoter
   1732..1935    -  promoter       CMV promoter: human cytomegalovirus (CMV) immediate early promoter
   1936..2239    -  enhancer       CMV enhancer: human cytomegalovirus immediate early enhancer
   2307..2323    -  misc_feature   MCS (fragment): multiple cloning site
   2323..2348    -  CDS            Rev (fragment): human immunodeficiency virus 1 (HIV-1) Rev protein; rev; enhances nuclear export of unspliced and incompletely spliced viral mRNAs
   2725..2958    -  misc_feature   RRE: The Rev response element (RRE) of HIV-1 allows for Rev-dependent mRNA export from the nucleus to the cytoplasm.
   3092..3175    -  CDS            vif (fragment): VIF_HV1BR - Experimental evidence at protein level: Swiss-Prot protein existence level 1. Counteracts the innate antiviral activity of host APOBEC3F and APOBEC3G. Forms a complex with host APOBEC3F and APOBEC3G thus preventing the entry of these lethally hypermutating enzymes into progeny virions. Recruits an active E3 ubiquitin ligase complex composed of elongin BC, CUL5, and RBX2 to induce polyubiquitination of APOBEC3G and APOBEC3F. In turn, they are directed to the 26S proteasome for degradation. Vif interaction with APOBEC3G also blocks its cytidine deaminase activity in a proteasome-inde
   3318..3435    -  misc_feature   cPPT/CTS: central polypurine tract and central termination sequence of HIV-1
   3584..3943    -  CDS            HIV-1 gag (fragment): gag protein from human immunodeficiency virus 1; gag
   3927..4052    -  misc_feature   HIV-1 Ψ: packaging signal of human immunodeficiency virus type 1
   4099..4356    -  LTR            5' LTR (truncated): truncated 5' long terminal repeat (LTR) from HIV-1
   4358..4737    -  enhancer       CMV enhancer: human cytomegalovirus immediate early enhancer
   4768..4872    +  promoter       AmpR promoter: bla
   4873..5733    +  CDS            AmpR: β-lactamase; bla; confers resistance to ampicillin, carbenicillin, and related antibiotics
   5904..6492    +  rep_origin     ori: high-copy-number ColE1/pMB1/pBR322/pUC origin of replication
   6675..6729    +  CDS            lacI (fragment): lac repressor; lacI; The lac repressor binds to the lac operator to inhibit transcription in E. coli. This inhibition can be relieved by adding lactose or isopropyl-β-D-thiogalactopyranoside (IPTG).
   6731..6865    -  polyA_signal   SV40 poly(A) signal: SV40 polyadenylation signal
   6885..7020    -  rep_origin     SV40 ori: SV40 origin of replication
   7044..7066    -  promoter       SV40 promoter (fragment): SV40 enhancer and early promoter
   7073..7112    +  CDS            lacI (fragment): lac repressor; lacI; The lac repressor binds to the lac operator to inhibit transcription in E. coli. This inhibition can be relieved by adding lactose or isopropyl-β-D-thiogalactopyranoside (IPTG).
   7125..7146    +  protein_bind   CAP binding site: CAP binding activates transcription in the presence of cAMP. E. coli catabolite activator protein
   7161..7191    +  promoter       lac promoter: promoter for the E. coli lac operon
   7199..7215    +  protein_bind   lac operator: The lac repressor binds to the lac operator to inhibit transcription in E. coli. This inhibition can be relieved by adding lactose or isopropyl-β-D-thiogalactopyranoside (IPTG). lac repressor encoded by lacI
>Addgene plasmid #244667 | CL20_mEGFP_FOidr_115 | addgene full sequence | sequence record 488138 | Addgene NGS Result
AAAAAAAATCTAACCTCAAGTCAAGGCTTTTCTATGGAATAAGGAATGGACAGCAGGGGGCTGTTTCATA
TACTGATGACCTCTTTATAGCCAACCTTTGTTCATGGCAGCCAGCATATGGGCATATGTTGCCAAACTCT
AAACCAAATACTCATTCTGATGTTTTAAATGATTTGCCCTCCCATATGTCCTTCCGAGTGAGAGACACAA
AAAATTCCAACACACTATTGCAATGAAAATAAATTTCCTTTATTAGCCAGAAGTCAGATGCTCAAGGGGC
TTCATGATGTCCCCATAATTTTTGGCAGAGGGAAAAAGATCTGCTAGCTCGAGCAGCTGAAGCTTTATTG
AGGCTTAAGCAGTGGGTTCCCTAGTTAGCCAGAGAGCTCCCAGGCTCAGATCTGGTCTAACCAGAGAGAC
CCAGTACAGGCAAAAAGCAGATCTTGTCTTCTTTGGGAGTGAATTAGCCCTTCCAGTCCCCCCTTTTCTT
TTAAAAAGTGGCTAAGATCTACAGCTGCCTTGTAAGTCATTGGTCTTAAAGGTACCGTAATCTTATCTAG
AACCGGTTCAGTCTGCGGGCACGATCACACGACGTTCGTTAGTTGTCATATTTGGCGGAGGCATGTGTTT
TTCCTCCATATAAGAACCGTAGTTCATACCCACCGTATCGGGTGATCCTACCATCTTGCCGCCCTTGGCC
ACAGAACATTCGTCGGGGCTGTTGCGGGACCCGTTTACCTGGGACGGATTGCACTCCATCTTAATCGTGA
CGCGGGCTGGCGGTTGCGACAACCAGTCTTGTTGCGGTACACGGGGTGACATTTTCGATGTCTGACCGTA
ATCGGAAGAGGAGGATGCAGTCATCTCAGTCTTGGCCAAATGTGGAGTTCCCCGGGAAGCGGCCGCACTT
CCCCCGGAGCCTCCGCTTCCGCCCTTGTACAGCTCGTCCATGCCGAGAGTGATCCCGGCGGCGGTCACGA
ACTCCAGCAGGACCATGTGATCGCGCTTCTCGTTGGGGTCTTTGCTCAGCTTGGACTGGGTGCTCAGGTA
GTGGTTGTCGGGCAGCAGCACGGGGCCGTCGCCGATGGGGGTGTTCTGCTGGTAGTGGTCGGCGAGCTGC
ACGCTGCCGTCCTCGATGTTGTGGCGGATCTTGAAGTTCACCTTGATGCCGTTCTTCTGCTTGTCGGCCA
TGATATAGACGTTGTGGCTGTTGTAGTTGTACTCCAGCTTGTGCCCCAGGATGTTGCCGTCCTCCTTGAA
GTCGATGCCCTTCAGCTCGATGCGGTTCACCAGGGTGTCGCCCTCGAACTTCACCTCGGCGCGGGTCTTG
TAGTTGCCGTCGTCCTTGAAGAAGATGGTGCGCTCCTGGACGTAGCCTTCGGGCATGGCGGACTTGAAGA
AGTCGTGCTGCTTCATGTGGTCGGGGTAGCGGCTGAAGCACTGCACGCCGTAGGTCAGGGTGGTCACGAG
GGTGGGCCAGGGCACGGGCAGCTTGCCGGTGGTGCAGATGAACTTCAGGGTCAGCTTGCCGTAGGTGGCA
TCGCCCTCGCCCTCGCCGGACACGCTGAACTTGTGGCCGTTTACGTCGCCGTCCAGCTCGACCAGGATGG
GCACCACCCCGGTGAACAGCTCCTCGCCCTTGCTCACCATGGTGGCGACCGGTGGATCCCGGGCCCGCGG
TACCGTCGACTGCAGAATTCGGTTCACTAAACGAGCCCGGTTCACTAAACGAGCTCTGCTTATATAGACC
TCCCACCGTACACGCCTACCGCCCATTTGCGTCAATGGGGCGGAGTTGTTACGACATTTTGGAAAGTCCC
GTTGATTTTGGTGCCAAAACAAACTCCCATTGACGTCAATGGGGTGGAGACTTGGAAATCCCCGTGAGTC
AAACCGCTATCCACGCCCATTGATGTACTGCCAAAACCGCATCACCATGGTAATAGCGATGACTAATACG
TAGATGTACTGCCAAGTAGGAAAGTCCCATAAGGTCATGTACTGGGCATAATGCCAGGCGGGCCATTTAC
CGTCATTGACGTCAATAGGGGGCGTACTTGGCATATGATACACTTGATGTACTGCCAAGTGGGCAGTTTA
CCGTAAATACTCCACCCATTGACGTCAATGGAAAGTCCCTATTGGCGTTACTATGGGAACATACGTCATT
ATTGACGTCAATGGGCGGGGGTCGTTGGGCGGTCAGCCAGGCGGGCCATTTACCGTAAGTTATGTAACGC
GGAACTCCATATATGGGCTATGAACTAATGACCCCGTAATTGATTACTATTAATAACTAGCACGCGTTCG
AAGCTTGAGCTCGGTCCCCTCGGGGTTGGGAGGTGGGTCTGAAACGATAATGGTGAATATCCCTGCCTAA
CTCTATTCACTATAGAAAGTACAGCAAAAACTATTCTTAAACCTACCAAGCCTCCTACTATCATTATGAA
TAATTTTATATACCACAGCCAATTTGTTATGTTAAACCAATTCCACAAACTTGCCCATTTATCTAATTCC
AATAATTCTTGTTCATTCTTTTCTTGCTGGTTTTGCGATTCTTCAATTAAGGAGTGTATTAAGCTTGTGT
AATTGTTAATTTCTCTGTCCCACTCCATCCAGGTCGTGTGATTCCAAATCTGTTCCAGAGATTTATTACT
CCAACTAGCATTCCAAGGCACAGCAGTGGTGCAAATGAGTTTTCCAGAGCAACCCCAAATCCCCAGGAGC
TGTTGATCCTTTAGGTATCTTTCCACAGCCAGGATTCTTGCCTGGAGCTGCTTGATGCCCCAGACTGTGA
GTTGCAACAGATGCTGTTGCGCCTCAATAGCCCTCAGCAAATTGTTCTGCTGCTGCACTATACCAGACAA
TAATTGTCTGGCCTGTACCGTCAGCGTCATTGACGCTGCGCCCATAGTGCTTCCTGCTGCTCCCAAGAAC
CCAAGGAACAAAGCTCCTATTCCCACTGCTCTTTTTTCTCTCTGCACCACTCTTCTCTTTGCCTTGGTGG
GTGCTACTCCTAATGGTTCAATTTTTACTACTTTATATTTATATAATTCACTTCTCCAATTGTCCCTCAT
ATCTCCTCCTTATGGTGTTTTACTAAACTTTTCCATGTTCTAATCCTCATCCTGTCTACTTGCCACACAA
TCATCACCTGCCATCTGTTTTCCATAATCCCTAATGATCTTTGCTTTTCTTCTTGGCACTACTTTTATGT
CACTATTATCTTGTATTACTACTGCCCCTTCACCTTTCCAGAGGAGCTTTGCTGGTCCTTTCCAAAGTGG
ATTTCTGCTGTCCCTGTAATAAACCCGAAAATTTTGAATTTTTGTAATTTGTTTTTGTAATTCTTTAGTT
TGTATGTCTGTTGCTATTATGTCTACTATTCTTTCCCCTGCACTGTACCCCCCAATCCCCCCTTTTCTTT
TAAAATTGTGGATGAATACTGCCATTTGTACTGCTGTCTTAAGATGTTCAGCCTGATCTCTTACCTGTCC
TATAATTTTCTTTAATTCTTTATTCATAGATTCTACTACTCCTTGACTTTGGGGATTGTAGGGAATTTCC
AGGTCTGAAGATCCTGCTGCTTGCTGTGCTTTTTTCTTACTTTTGTTTTGCTCTTCCTCTATCTTGTCTA
AAGCTTCCTTGGTGTCTTTTATCTCTATCCTTTGATGCACACAATAGAGGGTTGCTACTGTATTATATAA
TGATCTAAGTTCTTCTGATCCTGTCTGAAGGGATGGTTGTAGCTGTCCCAGTATTTGTCTACAGCCTTCT
GATGTTTCTAACAGGCCAGTATTAACTGCGAATCGTTCTAGCTCCCTGCTTGCCCATACTATATGTTTTA
ATTTATATTTTTTCTTTCCCCCTGGCCTTAACCGAATTTTTTCCCATCGCGATCTAATTCTCCCCCGCTT
AATACTGACGCTCTCGCACCCATCTCTCTCCTTCTAGCCTCCGCTAGTCAAAATTTTTGGCGTACTCACC
AGTCGCCGCCCCTCGCCTCTTGCCGTGCGCGCTTCAGCAAGCCGAGTCCTGCGTCGAGAGAGCTCCTCTG
GTTTCCCTTTCGCTTTCAAGTCCCTGTTCGGGCGCCACTGCTAGAGATTTTCCACACTGACTAAAAGGGT
CTGAGGGATCTCTAGTTACCAGAGTCACACAACAGACGGGCACACACTACTTGAAGCACTCAAGGCAAGC
TTTATTGAGGCTTAAGCAGTGGGTTCCCTAGTTAGCCAGAGAGCTCCCAGGCTCAGATCTGGTCTAACCA
GAGAGACCCAGTACAGGCAAAAAGCAGCTGCTTATATGCAGGATCTGAGGGCTCGCCACTCCCCAGTCCC
GCCCAGGCCACGCCTCCCATGGTAATAGCGATGACTAATACGTAGATGTACTGCCAAGTAGGAAAGTCCC
ATAAGGTCATGTACTGGGCATAATGCCAGGCGGGCCATTTACCGTCATTGACGTCAATAGGGGGCGTACT
TGGCATATGATACACTTGATGTACTGCCAAGTGGGCAGTTTACCGTAAATACTCCACCCATTGACGTCAA
TGGAAAGTCCCTATTGGCGTTACTATGGGAACATACGTCATTATTGACGTCAATGGGCGGGGGTCGTTGG
GCGGTCAGCCAGGCGGGCCATTTACCGTAAGTTATGTAACGCGGAACTCCATATATGGGCTATGAACTAA
TGACCCCGTAATTGATTACTATTAATAACTAGTCAATAATCAATGTCGACCCAGGTGGCACTTTTCGGGG
AAATGTGCGCGGAACCCCTATTTGTTTATTTTTCTAAATACATTCAAATATGTATCCGCTCATGAGACAA
TAACCCTGATAAATGCTTCAATAATATTGAAAAAGGAAGAGTATGAGTATTCAACATTTCCGTGTCGCCC
TTATTCCCTTTTTTGCGGCATTTTGCCTTCCTGTTTTTGCTCACCCAGAAACGCTGGTGAAAGTAAAAGA
TGCTGAAGATCAGTTGGGTGCACGAGTGGGTTACATCGAACTGGATCTCAACAGCGGTAAGATCCTTGAG
AGTTTTCGCCCCGAAGAACGTTTTCCAATGATGAGCACTTTTAAAGTTCTGCTATGTGGCGCGGTATTAT
CCCGTATTGACGCCGGGCAAGAGCAACTCGGTCGCCGCATACACTATTCTCAGAATGACTTGGTTGAGTA
CTCACCAGTCACAGAAAAGCATCTTACGGATGGCATGACAGTAAGAGAATTATGCAGTGCTGCCATAACC
ATGAGTGATAACACTGCGGCCAACTTACTTCTGACAACGATCGGAGGACCGAAGGAGCTAACCGCTTTTT
TGCACAACATGGGGGATCATGTAACTCGCCTTGATCGTTGGGAACCGGAGCTGAATGAAGCCATACCAAA
CGACGAGCGTGACACCACGATGCCTGTAGCAATGGCAACAACGTTGCGCAAACTATTAACTGGCGAACTA
CTTACTCTAGCTTCCCGGCAACAATTAATAGACTGGATGGAGGCGGATAAAGTTGCAGGACCACTTCTGC
GCTCGGCCCTTCCGGCTGGCTGGTTTATTGCTGATAAATCTGGAGCCGGTGAGCGTGGGTCTCGCGGTAT
CATTGCAGCACTGGGGCCAGATGGTAAGCCCTCCCGTATCGTAGTTATCTACACGACGGGGAGTCAGGCA
ACTATGGATGAACGAAATAGACAGATCGCTGAGATAGGTGCCTCACTGATTAAGCATTGGTAACTGTCAG
ACCAAGTTTACTCATATATACTTTAGATTGATTTAAAACTTCATTTTTAATTTAAAAGGATCTAGGTGAA
GATCCTTTTTGATAATCTCATGACCAAAATCCCTTAACGTGAGTTTTCGTTCCACTGAGCGTCAGACCCC
GTAGAAAAGATCAAAGGATCTTCTTGAGATCCTTTTTTTCTGCGCGTAATCTGCTGCTTGCAAACAAAAA
AACCACCGCTACCAGCGGTGGTTTGTTTGCCGGATCAAGAGCTACCAACTCTTTTTCCGAAGGTAACTGG
CTTCAGCAGAGCGCAGATACCAAATACTGTTCTTCTAGTGTAGCCGTAGTTAGGCCACCACTTCAAGAAC
TCTGTAGCACCGCCTACATACCTCGCTCTGCTAATCCTGTTACCAGTGGCTGCTGCCAGTGGCGATAAGT
CGTGTCTTACCGGGTTGGACTCAAGACGATAGTTACCGGATAAGGCGCAGCGGTCGGGCTGAACGGGGGG
TTCGTGCACACAGCCCAGCTTGGAGCGAACGACCTACACCGAACTGAGATACCTACAGCGTGAGCTATGA
GAAAGCGCCACGCTTCCCGAAGGGAGAAAGGCGGACAGGTATCCGGTAAGCGGCAGGGTCGGAACAGGAG
AGCGCACGAGGGAGCTTCCAGGGGGAAACGCCTGGTATCTTTATAGTCCTGTCGGGTTTCGCCACCTCTG
ACTTGAGCGTCGATTTTTGTGATGCTCGTCAGGGGGGCGGAGCCTATGGAAAAACGCCAGCAACGCGGCC
TTTTTACGGTTCCTGGCCTTTTGCTGGCCTTTTGCTCACATGTTCTTTCCTGCGTTATCCCCTGATTCTG
TGGATAACCGTATTACCGCCTTTGAGTGAGCTGATACCGCTCGCCGCAGCCGAACGACCGAGCGCAGCGA
GTCAGTGAGCGAGGAAGCGGAAGAGCGCCCAATACGCAAACCGCCTCTCCCCGCGCGTTGGCCGATTCAT
TAATGCAGCGGATCCAGACATGATAAGATACATTGATGAGTTTGGACAAACCACAACTAGAATGCAGTGA
AAAAAATGCTTTATTTGTGAAATTTGTGATGCTATTGCTTTATTTGTAACCATTATAAGCTGCAATAAAC
AAGTTAGCTTTTTGCAAAAGCCTAGGCCTCCAAAAAAGCCTCCTCACTACTTCTGGAATAGCTCAGAGGC
CGAGGCGGCCTCGGCCTCTGCATAAATAAAAAAAATTAGTCAGCCATGGGGCGGAGAATGGGCGGAACTG
GGCGGAGTTAGGGGCGGGATGGGCGGAGTTAGGGGCGGGACTATGGTTGCTGACTAATTGAGATGCGGAT
CCGCTGGCACGACAGGTTTCCCGACTGGAAAGCGGGCAGTGAGCGCAACGCAATTAATGTGAGTTAGCTC
ACTCATTAGGCACCCCAGGCTTTACACTTTATGCTTCCGGCTCGTATGTTGTGTGGAATTGTGAGCGGAT
AACAATTTCACACAGGAAACAGCTATGACCATGATTACGCCAAGCTTGGGCTGCAGGTCGAGGGATCTCC
ATAAGAGAAGAGGGACAGCTATGACTGGGAGTAGTCAGGAGAGGAGGAAAAATCTGGCTAGTAAAACATG
TAAGGAAAATTTTAGGGATGTTAAAGAAAAAAATAACACAAAACAAAATAT
